>Addgene plasmid #223422 | pYPQAT50 | addgene full sequence | sequence record 453572 | Addgene NGS Result
CGTAATCATGTCATAGCTGTTTCCTGTGTGAAATTGTTATCCGCTCACAATTCCACACAACATACGAGCC
GGAAGCATAAAGTGTAAAGCCTGGGGTGCCTAATGAGTGAGCTAACTCACATTAATTGCGTTGCGCTCAC
TGCCCGCTTTCCAGTCGGGAAACCTGTCGTGCCAGCTGCATTAATGAATCGGCCAACGCGCGGGGAGAGG
CGGTTTGCGTATTGGCTAGAGCAGCTTGCCAACATGGTGGAGCACGACACTCTCGTCTACTCCAAGAATA
TCAAAGATACAGTCTCAGAAGACCAAAGGGCTATTGAGACTTTTCAACAAAGGGTAATATCGGGAAACCT
CCTCGGATTCCATTGCCCAGCTATCTGTCACTTCATCAAAAGGACAGTAGAAAAGGAAGGTGGCACCTAC
AAATGCCATCATTGCGATAAAGGAAAGGCTATCGTTCAAGATGCCTCTGCCGACAGTGGTCCCAAAGATG
GACCCCCACCCACGAGGAGCATCGTGGAAAAAGAAGACGTTCCAACCACGTCTTCAAAGCAAGTGGATTG
ATGTGAACATGGTGGAGCACGACACTCTCGTCTACTCCAAGAATATCAAAGATACAGTCTCAGAAGACCA
AAGGGCTATTGAGACTTTTCAACAAAGGGTAATATCGGGAAACCTCCTCGGATTCCATTGCCCAGCTATC
TGTCACTTCATCAAAAGGACAGTAGAAAAGGAAGGTGGCACCTACAAATGCCATCATTGCGATAAAGGAA
AGGCTATCGTTCAAGATGCCTCTGCCGACAGTGGTCCCAAAGATGGACCCCCACCCACGAGGAGCATCGT
GGAAAAAGAAGACGTTCCAACCACGTCTTCAAAGCAAGTGGATTGATGTGATATCTCCACTGACGTAAGG
GATGACGCACAATCCCACTATCCTTCGCAAGACCCTTCCTCTATATAAGGAAGTTCATTTCATTTGGAGA
GGACACGCTGAAATCACCAGTCTCTCTCTACAAATCTATCTCTCTCGAGCTTTCGCAGATCCGGGGGGCA
ATGAGATATGAAAAAGCCTGAACTCACCGCGACGTCTGTCGAGAAGTTTCTGATCGAAAAGTTCGACAGC
GTCTCCGACCTGATGCAGCTCTCGGAGGGCGAAGAATCTCGTGCTTTCAGCTTCGATGTAGGAGGGCGTG
GATATGTCCTGCGGGTAAATAGCTGCGCCGATGGTTTCTACAAAGATCGTTATGTTTATCGGCACTTTGC
ATCGGCCGCGCTCCCGATTCCGGAAGTGCTTGACATTGGGGAGTTTAGCGAGAGCCTGACCTATTGCATC
TCCCGCCGTTCACAGGGTGTCACGTTGCAAGACCTGCCTGAAACCGAACTGCCCGCTGTTCTACAACCGG
TCGCGGAGGCTATGGATGCGATCGCTGCGGCCGATCTTAGCCAGACGAGCGGGTTCGGCCCATTCGGACC
GCAAGGAATCGGTCAATACACTACATGGCGTGATTTCATATGCGCGATTGCTGATCCCCATGTGTATCAC
TGGCAAACTGTGATGGACGACACCGTCAGTGCGTCCGTCGCGCAGGCTCTCGATGAGCTGATGCTTTGGG
CCGAGGACTGCCCCGAAGTCCGGCACCTCGTGCACGCGGATTTCGGCTCCAACAATGTCCTGACGGACAA
TGGCCGCATAACAGCGGTCATTGACTGGAGCGAGGCGATGTTCGGGGATTCCCAATACGAGGTCGCCAAC
ATCTTCTTCTGGAGGCCGTGGTTGGCTTGTATGGAGCAGCAGACGCGCTACTTCGAGCGGAGGCATCCGG
AGCTTGCAGGATCGCCACGACTCCGGGCGTATATGCTCCGCATTGGTCTTGACCAACTCTATCAGAGCTT
GGTTGACGGCAATTTCGATGATGCAGCTTGGGCGCAGGGTCGATGCGACGCAATCGTCCGATCCGGAGCC
GGGACTGTCGGGCGTACACAAATCGCCCGCAGAAGCGCGGCCGTCTGGACCGATGGCTGTGTAGAAGTAC
TCGCCGATAGTGGAAACCGACGCCCCAGCACTCGTCCGAGGGCAAAGAAATAGAGTAGATGCCGACCGGG
ATCTGTCGATCGACAAGCTCGAGTTTCTCCATAATAATGTGTGAGTAGTTCCCAGATAAGGGAATTAGGG
TTCCTATAGGGTTTCGCTCATGTGTTGAGCATATAAGAAACCCTTAGTATGTATTTGTATTTGTAAAATA
CTTCTATCAATAAAATTTCTAATTCCTAAAACCAAAATCCAGTACTAAAATCCAGATCCCCCGAATTAAT
TCGGCGTTAATTCAGTACATTAAAAACGTCCGCAATGTGTTATTAAGTTGTCTAAGCGTCAATTTGTTTA
CACCACAATATATCCTGCCACCAGCCAGCCAACAGCTCCCCGACCGGCAGCTCGGCACAAAATCACCACT
CGATACAGGCAGCCCATCAGTCCGGGACGGCGTCAGCGGGAGAGCCGTTGTAAGGCGGCAGACTTTGCTC
ATGTTACCGATGCTATTCGGAAGAACGGCAACTAAGCTGCCGGGTTTGAAACACGGATGATCTCGCGGAG
GGTAGCATGTTGATTGTAACGATGACAGAGCGTTGCTGCCTGTGATCACCGCGGTTTCAAAATCGGCTCC
GTCGATACTATGTTATACGCCAACTTTGAAAACAACTTTGAAAAAGCTGTTTTCTGGTATTTAAGGTTTT
AGAATGCAAGGAACAGTGAATTGGAGTTCGTCTTGTTATAATTAGGGAAGGTGCGAACAAGTCCCTGATA
TGAGATCATGTTTGTCATCTGGAGCCATAGAACAGGGTTCATC
[978 nt withheld, positions 2844-3821]
TAAAAACTGGGGATAACGCCTTAAATGGCGAAGAAACGGTCTAAATAGGCTGATTCAAGGCATTTACGGG
AGAAAAAATCGGCTCAAACATGAAGAAATGAAATGACTGAGTCAGCCGAGAAGAATTTCCCCGCTTATTC
GCACCTTCCTTAGCTTCTTGGGGTATCTTTAAATACTGTAGAAAAGAGGAAGGAAATAATAAATGGCTAA
AATGAGAATATCACCGGAATTGAAAAAACTGATCGAAAAATACCGCTGCGTAAAAGATACGGAAGGAATG
TCTCCTGCTAAGGTATATAAGCTGGTGGGAGAAAATGAAAACCTATATTTAAAAATGACGGACAGCCGGT
ATAAAGGGACCACCTATGATGTGGAACGGGAAAAGGACATGATGCTATGGCTGGAAGGAAAGCTGCCTGT
TCCAAAGGTCCTGCACTTTGAACGGCATGATGGCTGGAGCAATCTGCTCATGAGTGAGGCCGATGGCGTC
CTTTGCTCGGAAGAGTATGAAGATGAACAAAGCCCTGAAAAGATTATCGAGCTGTATGCGGAGTGCATCA
GGCTCTTTCACTCCATCGACATATCGGATTGTCCCTATACGAATAGCTTAGACAGCCGCTTAGCCGAATT
GGATTACTTACTGAATAACGATCTGGCCGATGTGGATTGCGAAAACTGGGAAGAAGACACTCCATTTAAA
GATCCGCGCGAGCTGTATGATTTTTTAAAGACGGAAAAGCCCGAAGAGGAACTTGTCTTTTCCCACGGCG
ACCTGGGAGACAGCAACATCTTTGTGAAAGATGGCAAAGTAAGTGGCTTTATTGATCTTGGGAGAAGCGG
CAGGGCGGACAAGTGGTATGACATTGCCTTCTGCGTCCGGTCGATCAGGGAGGATATCGGGGAAGAACAG
TATGTCGAGCTATTTTTTGACTTACTGGGGATCAAGCCTGATTGGGAGAAAATAAAATATTATATTTTAC
TGGATGAATTGTTTTAGTACCTAGAATGCATGACCAAAATCCCTTAACGTGAGTTTTCGTTCCACTGAGC
GTCAGACCCCGTAGAAAAGATCAAAGGATCTTCTTGAGATCCTTTTTTTCTGCGCGTAATCTGCTGCTTG
CAAACAAAAAAACCACCGCTACCAGCGGTGGTTTGTTTGCCGGATCAAGAGCTACCAACTCTTTTTCCGA
AGGTAACTGGCTTCAGCAGAGCGCAGATACCAAATACTGTCCTTCTAGTGTAGCCGTAGTTAGGCCACCA
CTTCAAGAACTCTGTAGCACCGCCTACATACCTCGCTCTGCTAATCCTGTTACCAGTGGCTGCTGCCAGT
GGCGATAAGTCGTGTCTTACCGGGTTGGACTCAAGACGATAGTTACCGGATAAGGCGCAGCGGTCGGGCT
GAACGGGGGGTTCGTGCACACAGCCCAGCTTGGAGCGAACGACCTACACCGAACTGAGATACCTACAGCG
TGAGCTATGAGAAAGCGCCACGCTTCCCGAAGGGAGAAAGGCGGACAGGTATCCGGTAAGCGGCAGGGTC
GGAACAGGAGAGCGCACGAGGGAGCTTCCAGGGGGAAACGCCTGGTATCTTTATAGTCCTGTCGGGTTTC
GCCACCTCTGACTTGAGCGTCGATTTTTGTGATGCTCGTCAGGGGGGCGGAGCCTATGGAAAAACGCCAG
CAACGCGGCCTTTTTACGGTTCCTGGCCTTTTGCTGGCCTTTTGCTCACATGTTCTTTCCTGCGTTATCC
CCTGATTCTGTGGATAACCGTATTACCGCCTTTGAGTGAGCTGATACCGCTCGCCGCAGCCGAACGACCG
AGCGCAGCGAGTCAGTGAGCGAGGAAGCGGAAGAGCGCCTGATGCGGTATTTTCTCCTTACGCATCTGTG
CGGTATTTCACACCGCATATGGTGCACTCTCAGTACAATCTGCTCTGATGCCGCATAGTTAAGCCAGTAT
ACACTCCGCTATCGCTACGTGACTGGGTCATGGCTGCGCCCCGACACCCGCCAACACCCGCTGACGCGCC
CTGACGGGCTTGTCTGCTCCCGGCATCCGCTTACAGACAAGCTGTGACCGTCTCCGGGAGCTGCATGTGT
CAGAGGTTTTCACCGTCATCACCGAAACGCGCGAGGCAGGGTGCCTTGATGTGGGCGCCGGCGGTCGAGT
GGCGACGGCGCGGCTTGTCCGCGCCCTGGTAGATTGCCTGGCCGTAGGCCAGCCATTTTTGAGCGGCCAG
CGGCCGCGATAGGCCGACGCGAAGCGGCGGGGCGTAGGGAGCGCAGCGACCGAAGGGTAGGCGCTTTTTG
CAGCTCTTCGGCTGTGCGCTGGCCAGACAGTTATGCACAGGCCAGGCGGGTTTTAAGAGTTTTAATAAGT
TTTAAAGAGTTTTAGGCGGAAAAATCGCCTTTTTTCTCTTTTATATCAGTCACTTACATGTGTGACCGGT
TCCCAATGTACGGCTTTGGGTTCCCAATGTACGGGTTCCGGTTCCCAATGTACGGCTTTGGGTTCCCAAT
GTACGTGCTATCCACAGGAAACAGACCTTTTCGACCTTTTTCCCCTGCTAGGGCAATTTGCCCTAGCATC
TGCTCCGTACATTAGGAACCGGCGGATGCTTCGCCCTCGATCAGGTTGCGGTAGCGCATGACTAGGATCG
GGCCAGCCTGCCCCGCCTCCTCCTTCAAATCGTACTCCGGCAGGTCATTTGACCCGATCAGCTTGCGCAC
GGTGAAACAGAACTTCTTGAACTCTCCGGCGCTGCCACTGCGTTCGTAGATCGTCTTGAACAACCATCTG
GCTTCTGCCTTGCCTGCGGCGCGGCGTGCCAGGCGGTAGAGAAAACGGCCGATGCCGGGATCGATCAAAA
AGTAATCGGGGTGAACCGTCAGCACGTCCGGGTTCTTGCCTTCTGTGATCTCGCGGTACATCCAATCAGC
TAGCTCGATCTCGATGTACTCCGGCCGCCCGGTTTCGCTCTTTACGATCTTGTAGCGGCTAATCAAGGCT
TCACCCTCGGATACCGTCACCAGGCGGCCGTTCTTGGCCTTCTTCGTACGCTGCATGGCAACGTGCGTGG
TGTTTAACCGAATGCAGGTTTCTACCAGGTCGTCTTTCTGCTTTCCGCCATCGGCTCGCCGGCAGAACTT
GAGTACGTCCGCAACGTGTGGACGGAACACGCGGCCGGGCTTGTCTCCCTTCCCTTCCCGGTATCGGTTC
ATGGATTCGGTTAGATGGGAAACCGCCATCAGTACCAGGTCGTAATCCCACACACTGGCCATGCCGGCCG
GCCCTGCGGAAACCTCTACGTGCCCGTCTGGAAGCTCGTAGCGGATCACCTCGCCAGCTCGTCGGTCACG
CTTCGACAGACGGAAAACGGCCACGTCCATGATGCTGCGACTATCGCGGGTGCCCACGTCATAGAGCATC
GGAACGAAAAAATCTGGTTGCTCGTCGCCCTTGGGCGGCTTCCTAATCGACGGCGCACCGGCTGCCGGCG
GTTGCCGGGATTCTTTGCGGATTCGATCAGCGGCCGCTTGCCACGATTCACCGGGGCGTGCTTCTGCCTC
GATGCGTTGCCGCTGGGCGGCCTGCGCGGCCTTCAACTTCTCCACCAGGTCATCACCCAGCGCCGCGCCG
ATTTGTACCGGGCCGGATGGTTTGCGACCGCTCACGCCGATTCCTCGGGCTTGGGGGTTCCAGTGCCATT
GCAGGGCCGGCAGGCAACCCAGCCGCTTACGCCTGGCCAACCGCCCGTTCCTCCACACATGGGGCATTCC
ACGGCGTCGGTGCCTGGTTGTTCTTGATTTTCCATGCCGCCTCCTTTAGCCGCTAAAATTCATCTACTCA
TTTATTCATTTGCTCATTTACTCTGGTAGCTGCGCGATGTATTCAGATAGCAGCTCGGTAATGGTCTTGC
CTTGGCGTACCGCGTACATCTTCAGCTTGGTGTGATCCTCCGCCGGCAACTGAAAGTTGACCCGCTTCAT
GGCTGGCGTGTCTGCCAGGCTGGCCAACGTTGCAGCCTTGCTGCTGCGTGCGCTCGGACGGCCGGCACTT
AGCGTGTTTGTGCTTTTGCTCATTTTCTCTTTACCTCATTAACTCAAATGAGTTTTGATTTAATTTCAGC
GGCCAGCGCCTGGACCTCGCGGGCAGCGTCGCCCTCGGGTTCTGATTCAAGAACGGTTGTGCCGGCGGCG
GCAGTGCCTGGGTAGCTCACGCGCTGCGTGATACGGGACTCAAGAATGGGCAGCTCGTACCCGGCCAGCG
CCTCGGCAACCTCACCGCCGATGCGCGTGCCTTTGATCGCCCGCGACACGACAAAGGCCGCTTGTAGCCT
TCCATCCGTGACCTCAATGCGCTGCTTAACCAGCTCCACCAGGTCGGCGGTGGCCCATATGTCGTAAGGG
CTTGGCTGCACCGGAATCAGCACGAAGTCGGCTGCCTTGATCGCGGACACAGCCAAGTCCGCCGCCTGGG
GCGCTCCGTCGATCACTACGAAGTCGCGCCGGCCGATGGCCTTCACGTCGCGGTCAATCGTCGGGCGGTC
GATGCCGACAACGGTTAGCGGTTGATCTTCCCGCACGGCCGCCCAATCGCGGGCACTGCCCTGGGGATCG
GAATCGACTAACAGAACATCGGCCCCGGCGAGTTGCAGGGCGCGGGCTAGATGGGTTGCGATGGTCGTCT
TGCCTGACCCGCCTTTCTGGTTAAGTACAGCGATAACCTTCATGCGTTCCCCTTGCGTATTTGTTTATTT
ACTCATCGCATCATATACGCAGCGACCGCATGACGCAAGCTGTTTTACTCAAATACACATCACCTTTTTA
GACGGCGGCGCTCGGTTTCTTCAGCGGCCAAGCTGGCCGGCCAGGCCGCCAGCTTGGCATCAGACAAACC
GGCCAGGATTTCATGCAGCCGCACGGTTGAGACGTGCGCGGGCGGCTCGAACACGTACCCGGCCGCGATC
ATCTCCGCCTCGATCTCTTCGGTAATGAAAAACGGTTCGTCCTGGCCGTCCTGGTGCGGTTTCATGCTTG
TTCCTCTTGGCGTTCATTCTCGGCGGCCGCCAGGGCGTCGGCCTCGGTCAATGCGTCCTAGGCACCGCGC
CGCCTGGCCTCGGTGGGCGTCACTTCCTCGCTGCGCTCAAGTGCGCGGTACAGGGTCGAGCGATGCACGC
CAAGCAGTGCAGCCGCCTCTTTCACGGTGCGGCCTTCCTGGTCGATCAGCTCGCGGGCGTGCGCGATCTG
TGCCGGGGTGAGGGTAGGGCGGGGGCCAAACTTCACGCCTCGGGCCTTGGCGGCCTCGCGCCCGCTCCGG
GTGCGGTCGATGATTAGGGAACGCTCGAACTCGGCAATGCCGGCGAACACGGTCAACACCATGCGGCCGG
CCGGCGTGGTGGTGTCGGCCCACGGCTCTGCCAGGCTACGCAGGCCCGCGCCGGCCTCCTGGATGCGCTC
GGCAATGTCCAGTAGGTCGCGGGTGCTGCGGGCCAGGCGGTCTAGCCTGGTCACTGTCACAACGTCGCCA
GGGCGTAGGTGGTCAAGCATCCTGGCCAGCTCCGGGCGGTCGCGCCTGGTGCCGGTGATCTTCTCGGAAA
ACAGCTTGGTGCAGCCGGCCGCGTGCAGTTCGGCCCGTTGGTTGGTCAAGTCCTGGTCGTCGGTGCTGAC
GCGGGCATAGCCCAGCAGGCCAGCGGCGGCGCTCTTGTTCATGGCGTAATGTCTCCGGTTCTAGTCGCAA
GTATTCTACTTTATGCGACTAAAACACGCGACAAGAAAACGCCAGGAAAAGGGCAGGGCGGCAGCCTGTC
GCGTAACTTAGGACTTGTGCGACATGTCGTTTTCAGAAGACGGCTGCACTGAACGTCAGAAGCCGACTGC
ACTATAGCAGCGGAGGGGTTGGATCAAAGTACTTTGATCCCGAGGGGAACCCTGTGGTTGGCATGCACAT
ACAAATGGACGAACGGATAAACCTTTTCACGCCCTTTTAAATATCCGATTATTCTAATAAACGCTCTTTT
CTCTTAGGTTTACCCGCCAATATATCCTGTCAAACACTGATAGTTTAAACTGAAGGCGGGAAACGACAAT
CTGATCCAAGCTCAAGCTGCTCTAGCATTCGCCATTCAGGCTGCGCAACTGTTGGGAAGGGCGATCGGTG
CGGGCCTCTTCGCTATTACGCCAGCTGGCGAAAGGGGGATGTGCTGCAAGGCGATTAAGTTGGGTAACGC
CAGGGTTTTCCCAGTCACGACGTTGTAAAACGACGGCCAGTGCCAAGCTTGCATGCCTGCAGTGCAGCGT
GACCCGGTCGTGCCCCTCTCTAGAGATAATGAGCATTGCATGTCTAAGTTATAAAAAATTACCACATATT
TTTTTTGTCACACTTGTTTGAAGTGCAGTTTATCTATCTTTATACATATATTTAAACTTTACTCTACGAA
TAATATAATCTATAGTACTACAATAATATCAGTGTTTTAGAGAATCATATAAATGAACAGTTAGACATGG
TCTAAAGGACAATTGAGTATTTTGACAACAGGACTCTACAGTTTTATCTTTTTAGTGTGCATGTGTTCTC
CTTTTTTTTTGCAAATAGCTTCACCTATATAATACTTCATCCATTTTATTAGTACATCCATTTAGGGTTT
AGGGTTAATGGTTTTTATAGACTAATTTTTTTAGTACATCTATTTTATTCTATTTTAGCCTCTAAATTAA
GAAAACTAAAACTCTATTTTAGTTTTTTTATTTAATAATTTAGATATAAAATAGAATAAAATAAAGTGAC
TAAAAATTAAACAAATACCCTTTAAGAAATTAAAAAAACTAAGGAAACATTTTTCTTGTTTCGAGTAGAT
AATGCCAGCCTGTTAAACGCCGTCGACGAGTCTAACGGACACCAACCAGCGAACCAGCAGCGTCGCGTCG
GGCCAAGCGAAGCAGACGGCACGGCATCTCTGTCGCTGCCTCTGGACCCCTCTCGAGAGTTCCGCTCCAC
CGTTGGACTTGCTCCGCTGTCGGCATCCAGAAATTGCGTGGCGGAGCGGCAGACGTGAGCCGGCACGGCA
GGCGGCCTCCTCCTCCTCTCACGGCMCCGGCAGCTACGGGGGATTCCTTYCCCMCCGCTCCTTCGCTTYC
CCTYCCYCGCCCGCCGTAATAAATAGACACCCCCTCCACACCCTCTTTCCCCAACCTCGTGTTGTTCGGA
GCGCACACACACACAACCAGATCTCCCCCAAATCCMCCCGTCGGCACCTCCGCTTCAAGGTACGCCGCTC
GTCCYCCCCCCCCCCCCCCTCTCTACCTTCTCTAGATCGGCGTTCCGGTCCATGGTTAGGGCCCGGTAGT
TCTACTTCTGTTCATGTTTGTGTTAGATCCGTGTTTGTGTTAGATCCGTGCTGCTAGCGTTCGTACACGG
ATGCGACCTGTACGTCAGACACGTTCTGATTGCTAACTTGCCAGTGTTTCTCTTTGGGGAATCCTGGGAT
GGCTCTAGCCGTTCCGCAGACGGGATCGATTTCATGATTTTTTTTGTTTCGTTGCATAGGGTTTGGTTTG
CCCTTTTCCTTTATTTCAATATATGCCGTGCACTTGTTTGTCGGGTCATCTTTTCATGCTTTTTTTTGTC
TTGGTTGTGATGATGTGGTCTGGTTGGGCGGTCGTTCTAGATCGGAGTAGAATTAATTCTGTTTCAAACT
ACCTGGTGGATTTATTAATTTTGGATCTGTATGTGTGTGCCATACATATTCATAGTTACGAATTGAAGAT
GATGGATGGAAATATCGATCTAGGATAGGTATACATGTTGATGCGGGTTTTACTGATGCATATACAGAGA
TGCTTTTTGTTCGCTTGGTTGTGATGATGTGGTGTGGTTGGGCGGTCGTTCATTCGTTCTAGATCGGAGT
AGAATACTGTTTCAAACTACCTGGTGTATTTATTAATTTTGGAACTGTATGTGTGTGTCATACATCTTCA
TAGTTACGAGTTTAAGATGGATGGAAATATCGATCTAGGATAGGTATACATGTTGATGTGGGTTTTACTG
ATGCATATACATGATGGCATATGCAGCATCTATTCATATGCTCTAACCTTGAGTACCTATCTATTATAAT
AAACAAGTATGTTTTATAATTATTTTGATCTTGATATACTTGGATGATGGCATATGCAGCAGCTATATGT
GGATTTTTTTAGCCCTGCCTTCATACGCTATTTATTTGCTTGGTACTGTTTCTTTTGTCGATGCTCACCC
TGTTGTTTGGTGTTACTTCTGCAGGTCGACTCTAGAGGATCCCCTCGAGGCGCGCCAAGCTATCAAACAA
GTTTGTACAAAAAAGCAGGCTCCGAATTCGCCCTTCACCATGGCTCCTAAGAAGAAGCGGAAGGTTGGTA
TTCACGGGGTGCCTGCGGCTTCAAAGCTCGAGAAATTCACCAACTGTTATTCGTTGAGCAAAACACTGCG
GTTTAAAGCGATTCCAGTCGGCAAGACTCAAGAGAATATAGACAATAAGCGGCTGTTGGTGGAAGATGAA
AAGCGCGCGGAAGACTACAAAGGGGTGAAGAAGTTGTTGGACAGATACTACCTCTCTTTTATCAATGATG
TCTTGCACTCAATCAAATTGAAGAATCTGAACAACTACATCTCCCTCTTCAGAAAGAAAACAAGGACAGA
AAAGGAGAATAAGGAACTTGAAAATTTGGAGATCAATCTGAGGAAAGAGATCGCGAAAGCCTTTAAAGGC
AACGAAGGATACAAAAGTCTGTTCAAGAAGGATATAATTGAGACAATTTTGCCAGAGTTCCTCGATGACA
AGGACGAGATTGCGCTGGTCAATTCGTTCAACCGCTTCACAACAGCATTCACAGGCTTCTTTCGCAATCG
GGAAAATATGTTCTCTGAGGAGGCAAAGTCCACTTCTATTGCGTTCAGGTGTATCAATGAGAATCTCACT
GTGTACATTTCCAACATGGATATCTTTGAGAAGGTTGACGCAATTTTTGACAAGCACGAAGTTCAGGAGA
TTAAGGAGAAGATCCTCAATTCCGATTATGACGTTGAGGACTTCTTCGAAGGTGAGTTTTTTAATTTCGT
GCTCACTCAAGAGGGTATCGACGTGTATAATGCGATCATCGGTGGGTTCGTGACTGAGTCCGGTGAAAAG
ATTAAGGGATTGAACGAGTATATCAACCTTTACAACCAAAAGACGAAACAGAAGCTGCCAAAGTTCAAGC
CTCTTTACAAACAGGTTCTTTCAGACCGCGAGTCACTCTCGTTCTATGGGGAGGGCTACACTTCGGATGA
GGAAGTCCTGGAGGTGTTCAGGAATACTCTCAATAAGAATTCGGAGATTTTCTCTTCTATAAAAAAACTG
GAAAAGTTGTTTAAGAATTTTGACGAATACTCTAGCGCCGGCATATTTGTGAAAAACGGCCCGGCCATAT
CAACGATAAGTAAAGATATCTTCGGCGAATGGAACGTGATCAGAGACAAATGGAACGCGGAGTATGACGA
TATTCACCTGAAGAAGAAGGCTGTCGTAACGGAGAAGTACGAGGATGATCGCAGGAAAAGCTTCAAAAAG
ATCGGAAGTTTCAGCCTGGAACAGTTGCAGGAGTATGCTGACGCCGATCTTAGCGTCGTCGAGAAGTTGA
AGGAGATAATCATCCAAAAGGTCGACGAGATATATAAAGTCTATGGATCAAGTGAAAAACTGTTCGACGC
CGACTTCGTTTTGGAGAAGTCCCTGAAGAAGAACGACGCTGTTGTTGCCATTATGAAGGATCTGCTCGAC
AGCGTGAAGAGTTTCGAGAACTATATTAAGGCTTTTTTCGGGGAGGGGAAGGAGACTAACAGAGATGAGT
CCTTCTACGGAGACTTCGTCCTCGCGTACGATATACTCCTTAAGGTAGACCACATCTACGACGCAATCAG
AAATTACGTGACACAAAAGCCGTACAGCAAGGACAAGTTCAAACTCTACTTCCAGAACCCCCAGTTCATG
GGCGGCTGGGACAAGGACAAGGAAACGGATTACAGGGCTACGATCCTGAGGTATGGTTCAAAATACTACT
TGGCGATTATGGACAAGAAGTACGCCAAGTGTCTCCAGAAGATTGACAAAGACGATGTCAATGGCAATTA
TGAGAAGATCAACTACAAGCTGCTTCCGGGTCCGAACAAGATGCTCCCAAAGGTTTTCTTCAGCAAGAAA
TGGATGGCCTACTATAACCCAAGCGAGGACATCCAGAAGATTTATAAGAACGGTACGTTCAAGAAGGGCG
ACATGTTCAATCTTAACGACTGTCACAAGCTGATCGACTTCTTCAAAGACTCAATTAGCCGGTACCCAAA
GTGGTCTAACGCCTATGACTTCAACTTTTCGGAAACCGAGAAGTACAAGGATATAGCCGGATTTTATAGA
GAGGTGGAAGAGCAGGGCTACAAGGTGTCATTCGAGTCCGCCAGCAAGAAGGAAGTGGACAAGCTCGTGG
AAGAGGGTAAGCTCTACATGTTCCAGATTTATAATAAAGACTTTAGCGATAAGAGCCACGGGACACCTAA
TCTCCACACAATGTATTTCAAGCTGCTCTTCGACGAGAATAACCACGGCCAAATCAGGTTGTCAGGAGGG
GCTGAACTCTTCATGCGGCGCGCTAGCCTTAAGAAGGAGGAGCTTGTAGTCCACCCTGCGAATAGTCCAA
TTGCGAATAAGAACCCGGACAATCCTAAAAAGACTACAACATTGAGCTACGACGTGTACAAGGATAAGAG
GTTTTCCGAGGATCAGTACGAGCTCCACATCCCGATTGCGATCAACAAGTGCCCAAAGAATATTTTCAAG
ATAAACACAGAGGTGCGTGTACTCCTGAAGCATGACGACAATCCTTACGTCATTGGGATTGATCGGGGCG
AGAGGAACCTCCTCTATATTGTGGTGGTGGACGGGAAGGGGAACATAGTCGAACAGTACTCCCTTAACGA
AATAATTAACAATTTCAACGGCATCCGTATCAAGACCGACTACCATTCGTTGCTGGACAAGAAGGAGAAG
GAGAGATTTGAGGCGCGGCAAAATTGGACAAGTATCGAGAACATCAAGGAACTCAAAGCAGGTTATATCT
CTCAAGTTGTGCATAAGATATGCGAGCTGGTTGAGAAGTATGACGCAGTGATCGCTCTTGAGGACCTCAA
CTCGGGCTTTAAGAATTCTAGAGTTAAAGTGGAGAAGCAGGTCTATCAAAAGTTCGAGAAGATGCTTATA
GATAAGCTCAACTACATGGTCGATAAGAAATCGAACCCATGTGCCACCGGCGGCGCACTCAAAGGTTACC
AAATAACAAACAAATTCGAGTCCTTCAAATCGATGAGTACTCAGAATGGGTTCATATTTTATATACCGGC
GTGGCTTACGTCTAAGATCGACCCGTCAACTGGTTTTGTCAACCTGTTGAAGACGAAATACACGTCCATT
GCCGATTCGAAAAAGTTCATATCTAGTTTTGATCGTATTATGTACGTCCCAGAGGAAGATCTTTTCGAGT
TTGCTCTCGACTACAAAAACTTTTCGCGGACCGATGCGGATTACATTAAAAAATGGAAACTCTATTCGTA
CGGCAACAGAATCAGGATTTTTCGCAACCCTAAGAAGAATAACGTCTTTGATTGGGAGGAAGTTTGCTTG
ACTAGCGCGTACAAGGAGCTCTTTAATAAGTATGGCATTAACTACCAACAGGGTGATATCAGAGCACTGC
TTTGCGAACAATCTGACAAGGCTTTCTACTCATCCTTCATGGCTTTGATGAGCCTGATGCTCCAGATGAG
AAATTCAATTACAGGCAGAACCGACGTGGATTTCTTGATCTCCCCGGTTAAAAATTCTGATGGCATCTTT
TACGATAGCAGGAACTATGAAGCGCAAGAGAATGCGATTCTGCCAAAAAATGCAGACGCCAACGGTGCCT
ATAACATCGCCAGGAAAGTCCTGTGGGCGATCGGCCAGTTCAAAAAGGCCGAAGACGAAAAATTGGACAA
GGTCAAAATCGCTATCAGCAACAAAGAGTGGCTGGAGTATGCTCAGACATCCGTAAAGCATAAGCGTCCT
GCTGCCACCAAAAAGGCCGGACAGGCTAAGAAAAAGAAGTGAGACGACTAGTGGCGGCCGCCGACGTCCG
ATCGTTCAAACATTTGGCAATAAAGTTTCTTAAGATTGAATCCTGTTGCCGGTCTTGCGATGATTATCAT
ATAATTTCTGTTGAATTACGTTAAGCATGTAATAATTAACATGTAATGCATGACGTTATTTATGAGATGG
GTTTTTATGATTAGAGTCCCGCAATTATACATTTAATACGCGATAGAAAACAAAATATAGCGCTCAAACT
AGGATAAATTATCGCGCGCGGTGTCATCTATGTTACTAGATCGGGAATTGATCCCCCCTCGACAGCTTCC
GGAAAGGGCGAATTCGCAACTTTGTATACAAAAGTTGCCCCATGGCGTTCCCTCTAGAGAGATAATGAGC
ATTGCATGTCTAAGTTATAAAAAATTACCACATATTTTTTTTGTCACACTTGTTTGAAGTGCAGTTTATC
TATCTTTATACATATATTTAAACTTTACTCTACGAATAATATAATCTATAGTACTACAATAATATCAGTG
TTTTAGAGAATCATATAAATGAACAGTTAGACATGGTCTAAAGGACAATTGAGTATTTTGACAACAGGAC
TCTACAGTTTTATCTTTTTAGTGTGCATGTGTTCTCCTTTTTTTTTGCAAATAGCTTCACCTATATAATA
CTTCATCCATTTTATTAGTACATCCATTTAGGGTTTAGGGTTAATGGTTTTTATAGACTAATTTTTTTAG
TACATCTATTTTATTCTATTTTAGCCTCTAAATTAAGAAAACTAAAACTCTATTTTAGTTTTTTTATTTA
ATAATTTAGATATAAAATAGAATAAAATAAAGTGACTAAAAATTAAACAAATACCCTTTAAGAAATTAAA
AAAACTAAGGAAACATTTTTCTTGTTTCGAGTAGATAATGCCAGCCTGTTAAACGCCGTCGACGAGTCTA
ACGGACACCAACCAGCGAACCAGCAGCGTCGCGTCGGGCCAAGCGAAGCAGACGGCACGGCATCTCTGTC
GCTGCCTCTGGACCCCTCTCGAGAGTTCCGCTCCACCGTTGGACTTGCTCCGCTGTCGGCATCCAGAAAT
TGCGTGGCGGAGCGGCAGACGTGAGCCGGCACGGCAGGCGGCCTCCTCCTCCTCTCACGGCMCCGGCAGC
TACGGGGGATTCCTTYCCCMCCGCTCCTTCGCTTYCCCTYCCYCGCCCGCCGTAATAAATAGACACCCCC
TCCACACCCTCTTTCCCCAACCTCGTGTTGTTCGGAGCGCACACACACACAACCAGATCTCCCCCAAATC
CMCCCGTCGGCACCTCCGCTTCAAGGTACGCCGCTCGTCCYCCCCCCCCCCCCCCTCTCTACCTTCTCTA
GATCGGCGTTCCGGTCCATGGTTAGGGCCCGGTAGTTCTACTTCTGTTCATGTTTGTGTTAGATCCGTGT
TTGTGTTAGATCCGTGCTGCTAGCGTTCGTACACGGATGCGACCTGTACGTCAGACACGTTCTGATTGCT
AACTTGCCAGTGTTTCTCTTTGGGGAATCCTGGGATGGCTCTAGCCGTTCCGCAGACGGGATCGATTTCA
TGATTTTTTTTGTTTCGTTGCATAGGGTTTGGTTTGCCCTTTTCCTTTATTTCAATATATGCCGTGCACT
TGTTTGTCGGGTCATCTTTTCATGCTTTTTTTTGTCTTGGTTGTGATGATGTGGTCTGGTTGGGCGGTCG
TTCTAGATCGGAGTAGAATTAATTCTGTTTCAAACTACCTGGTGGATTTATTAATTTTGGATCTGTATGT
GTGTGCCATACATATTCATAGTTACGAATTGAAGATGATGGATGGAAATATCGATCTAGGATAGGTATAC
ATGTTGATGCGGGTTTTACTGATGCATATACAGAGATGCTTTTTGTTCGCTTGGTTGTGATGATGTGGTG
TGGTTGGGCGGTCGTTCATTCGTTCTAGATCGGAGTAGAATACTGTTTCAAACTACCTGGTGTATTTATT
AATTTTGGAACTGTATGTGTGTGTCATACATCTTCATAGTTACGAGTTTAAGATGGATGGAAATATCGAT
CTAGGATAGGTATACATGTTGATGTGGGTTTTACTGATGCATATACATGATGGCATATGCAGCATCTATT
CATATGCTCTAACCTTGAGTACCTATCTATTATAATAAACAAGTATGTTTTATAATTATTTTGATCTTGA
TATACTTGGATGATGGCATATGCAGCAGCTATATGTGGATTTTTTTAGCCCTGCCTTCATACGCTATTTA
TTTGCTTGGTACTGTTTCTTTTGTCGATGCTCACCCTGTTGTTTGGTGTTACTTCTGCAGGGATCCAAAT
TACTGATGAGTCCGTGAGGACGAAACGAGTAAGCTCGTCTAATTTCTACTAAGTGTAGATGAGACCGGCG
CCGCTACAGGGCGCGTCCCATTCGCCATTCAGGCTGCGCAACTGTTGGGAAGGGCGATCGGTGCGGGCCT
CTTCGCTATTACGCCAGCTGGCGAAAGGGGGATGTGCTGCAAGGCGATTAAGTTGGGTAACGCCAGGGTT
TTCCCAGTCACGACGTTGTAAAACGACGGCCAGTGAGCGCGCGTAATACGACTCACTATAGGGCGAATTG
GGTACCGGGCCCCCCCTCGAGGTCCTCCAGCTTTTGTTCCCTTTAGTGAGGGTTAATTGCGCGCTTGGCG
TAATCATGGTCATAGCTGTTTCCTGTGTGAAATTGTTATCCGCTCACAATTCCACACAACATACGAGCCG
GAAGCATAAAGTGTAAAGCCTGGGGTGCCTAATGAGTGAGCTAACTCACATTAATTGCGTTGCGCTCACT
GCCCGCTTTCCACCGGTGGTCTCTGGCCGGCATGGTCCCAGCCTCCTCGCTGGCGCCGGCTGGGCAACAT
GCTTCGGCATGGCGAATGGGACGGTACCCGGCCGGAATTCGACCCAGCTTTCTTGTACAAAGTGGTTCGA
TAATTCTTAATTAACTAGTTCTAGAGCGGCCGCCACCGCGGTGGAGCTCGAATTTCCCCGATCGTTCAAA
CATTTGGCAATAAAGTTTCTTAAGATTGAATCCTGTTGCCGGTCTTGCGATGATTATCATATAATTTCTG
TTGAATTACGTTAAGCATGTAATAATTAACATGTAATGCATGACGTTATTTATGAGATGGGTTTTTATGA
TTAGAGTCCCGCAATTATACATTTAATACGCGATAGAAAACAAAATATAGCGCGCAAACTAGGATAAATT
ATCGCGCGCGGTGTCATCTATGTTACTAGATCGGGAATT
Features (pLannotate 1.2.2; 37 found; start..end, strand, type, name):
     32..54      -  protein_bind   lac operator (fragment): The lac repressor binds to the lac operator to inhibit transcription in E. coli. This inhibition can be relieved by adding lactose or isopropyl-β-D-thiogalactopyranoside (IPTG). lac repressor encoded by lacI
     58..88      -  promoter       lac promoter: promoter for the E. coli lac operon
    103..124     -  protein_bind   CAP binding site: CAP binding activates transcription in the presence of cAMP. E. coli catabolite activator protein
    137..225     -  CDS            lacI (fragment): lac repressor; lacI; The lac repressor binds to the lac operator to inhibit transcription in E. coli. This inhibition can be relieved by adding lactose or isopropyl-β-D-thiogalactopyranoside (IPTG).
    315..991     +  promoter       CaMV 35S promoter (enhanced): cauliflower mosaic virus 35S promoter with a duplicated enhancer region
   1058..2083    +  CDS            HygR: hygromycin B phosphotransferase confers resistance to hygromycin
   2124..2298    +  polyA_signal   CaMV poly(A) signal: cauliflower mosaic virus polyadenylation signal
   2376..2400    -  misc_feature   LB T-DNA repeat: left border repeat from nopaline C58 T-DNA
   2732..2845    -  CDS            yghO (fragment) (sequence partly withheld): YGHO_ECOLI - Experimental evidence at transcript level: Swiss-Prot protein existence level 2. From Escherichia coli (strain K12).
   2844..3821    +  CDS            insH10 (sequence withheld): INH10_ECOLI - Protein inferred from homology: Swiss-Prot protein existence level 3. Involved in the transposition of the insertion sequence IS5. From Escherichia coli (strain K12).
   4024..4818    +  CDS            KanR: aminoglycoside phosphotransferase; aphA-3; confers resistance to kanamycin
   4905..5493    +  rep_origin     ori: high-copy-number ColE1/pMB1/pBR322/pUC origin of replication
   5679..5819    -  misc_feature   bom: basis of mobility region from pBR322
   5921..5960    -  CDS            rop (fragment): Rop protein, which maintains plasmids at low copy number; rop
   6163..6357    -  rep_origin     pVS1 oriV: origin of replication for the Pseudomonas plasmid pVS1 (Heeb et al., 2000)
   6423..7496    -  CDS            pVS1 RepA: replication protein from the Pseudomonas plasmid pVS1 (Heeb et al., 2000)
   7925..8554    -  CDS            pVS1 StaA: stability protein from the Pseudomonas plasmid pVS1 (Heeb et al., 2000)
   9108..9509    -  CDS            Y4CG_SINFN (fragment): Protein inferred from homology: Swiss-Prot protein existence level 3. From Sinorhizobium fredii (strain NBRC 101917 / NGR234).
   9849..9873    -  misc_feature   RB T-DNA repeat: right border repeat from nopaline C58 T-DNA
   9939..10093   -  CDS            lacZα (fragment): LacZα fragment of β-galactosidase; lacZ fragment
  10108..12105   +  promoter       Ubi promoter: maize polyubiquitin gene promoter
  12148..12172   +  protein_bind   attB1: mutant version of attB; recombination site for the Gateway® BP reaction BP Clonase™
  16001..16253   +  terminator     NOS terminator: nopaline synthase terminator and poly(A) signal
  16298..16318   +  protein_bind   attB5: mutant version of attB; core recombination site for the Gateway® BP reaction BP Clonase™
  16339..18301   +  promoter       Ubi promoter: maize polyubiquitin gene promoter
  18314..18337   +  misc_RNA       sTRSV HHRz (fragment): hammerhead ribozyme from the tobacco ringspot virus satellite RNA (Khvorova et al., 2003)
  18379..18397   -  rep_origin     f1 ori (fragment): f1 bacteriophage origin of replication; arrow indicates direction of (+) strand synthesis
  18402..18557   -  CDS            lacZα (fragment): LacZα fragment of β-galactosidase; lacZ fragment
  18565..18583   +  promoter       T7 promoter: promoter for bacteriophage T7 RNA polymerase
  18592..18615   -  misc_feature   MCS (fragment): pBluescript multiple cloning site
  18631..18649   -  promoter       T3 promoter: promoter for bacteriophage T3 RNA polymerase
  18692..18714   -  protein_bind   lac operator (fragment): The lac repressor binds to the lac operator to inhibit transcription in E. coli. This inhibition can be relieved by adding lactose or isopropyl-β-D-thiogalactopyranoside (IPTG). lac repressor encoded by lacI
  18718..18748   -  promoter       lac promoter: promoter for the E. coli lac operon
  18763..18784   -  protein_bind   CAP binding site: CAP binding activates transcription in the presence of cAMP. E. coli catabolite activator protein
  18913..18937   -  protein_bind   attB2: mutant version of attB; recombination site for the Gateway® BP reaction BP Clonase™
  18955..18990   -  misc_feature   MCS (fragment): pBluescript multiple cloning site
  19001..19253   +  terminator     NOS terminator: nopaline synthase terminator and poly(A) signal
