[The description below was written by a language model from this plasmid's Addgene catalogue record and pLannotate feature annotations shown in this document.]
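Description:
pYPQAT50 is a 19.3 kb binary T-DNA vector for CRISPR mutagenesis in monocot plants, combining nuclease and crRNA expression in a single all-in-one plasmid. It has a pCAMBIA-style architecture. A high-copy ColE1/pMB1-type origin with a bom site and a kanamycin resistance gene (aphA-3) support propagation and selection in E. coli, while the pVS1 oriV, RepA and StaA stability functions allow maintenance in Agrobacterium. Nopaline-type left and right border repeats delimit the region transferred to the plant. The annotation also flags an IS5 transposase (insH) with an adjacent E. coli gene fragment in the backbone between the left border and KanR, which suggests an insertion sequence has entered the sequenced clone outside the T-DNA.

Within the T-DNA, one maize ubiquitin (ZmUbi1) promoter sits upstream of an attB1 site and a roughly 3.8 kb unannotated stretch ending in a NOS terminator. According to the catalogue entry, this stretch should hold the NLS-tagged LbCas12a-RRV, a variant described as highly efficient and able to use TTV PAMs, although the feature table does not annotate the coding sequence. After an attB5 site, a second ZmUbi1 promoter drives the crRNA cassette. This begins with a hammerhead ribozyme fragment for processing the Pol II transcript. It is followed by a lac promoter/lacZα segment, which probably serves as a replaceable placeholder for inserting spacers, though the record does not state this. The cassette ends with attB2 and another NOS terminator. The attB sites reflect multisite Gateway assembly. An enhanced CaMV 35S promoter driving hygromycin phosphotransferase, with a CaMV poly(A) signal, provides plant selection near the left border. The vector belongs to a toolbox intended for large-scale CRISPR screens in plants.
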