Addgene plasmid #223422: pYPQAT50
Purpose: T-DNA vector for LbCas12a-RRV based mutagenesis for monocot plants; highly efficient including TTV PAM; LbCas12a-RRV and the crRNA was driven by separate ZmUbi1 promoter; Hygromycin for plants select.
Depositing lab: Yiping Qi. Depositing organization: University of Maryland, College Park. Publication: A comprehensive all-in-one CRISPR toolbox for large-scale screens in plants. Cheng Y, Li G, Qi A, Mandlik R, Pan C, Wang D, Ge S, Qi Y. Plant Cell. 2025 Apr 9:koaf081. doi: 10.1093/plcell/koaf081. PubMed 40202185.
Backbone
  Vector backbone: pYPQ230-RRV
  Vector type: Plant Expression, CRISPR
  Selectable markers: Hygromycin
Growth in bacteria
  Bacterial resistance: Kanamycin, 50 μg/mL
  Growth temperature: 37°C
  Growth strain: DH5alpha
  Copy number: High Copy
Gene/Insert
  Gene/Insert name: ZmUbi-LbCas12a-RRV-ZmUbi-crRNA scaffold
  Tag / fusion protein: NLS
Terms and licenses: Academic/Nonprofit Terms; Industry Terms: Not Available to Industry
How to cite: pYPQAT50 was a gift from Yiping Qi (Addgene plasmid # 223422 ; http://n2t.net/addgene:223422 ; RRID:Addgene_223422)
